Addgene plasmid #191183: EK0499 SFFV-mCherry-SGc(PPIB.s1)cSG-EGFP-(3xMS2) (FLP-IN)
Purpose: Expression of PPIB sensor in mammalian cells
Depositing lab: Xiaojing Gao. Depositing organization: Stanford University. Publication: Modular, programmable RNA sensing using ADAR editing in living cells. Kaseniit KE, Katz N, Kolber NS, Call CC, Wengier DL, Cody WB, Sattely ES, Gao XJ. Nat Biotechnol. 2022 Oct 5. pii: 10.1038/s41587-022-01493-x. doi: 10.1038/s41587-022-01493-x. PubMed 36198772.
Backbone
  Vector backbone: FLP-IN
  Vector type: Mammalian Expression
Growth in bacteria
  Bacterial resistance: Ampicillin, 100 μg/mL
  Growth temperature: 37°C
  Growth strain: DH5alpha
  Copy number: High Copy
Gene/Insert
  Gene/Insert name: mCherry:PPIB.s1:EGFP-3xMS2
  Species: Synthetic
  Mutation: WT
  Promoter: SFFV
  Cloning method: Unknown
Terms and licenses: Academic/Nonprofit Terms; Industry Terms: Not Available to Industry
Depositor comments: Please see https://rnasensing.bio/ for more details. Please visit https://www.biorxiv.org/content/10.1101/2022.01.28.478207v1 for bioRxiv preprint.
How to cite: EK0499 SFFV-mCherry-SGc(PPIB.s1)cSG-EGFP-(3xMS2) (FLP-IN) was a gift from Xiaojing Gao (Addgene plasmid # 191183 ; http://n2t.net/addgene:191183 ; RRID:Addgene_191183)
