[The description below was written by a language model from this plasmid's Addgene catalogue record and pLannotate feature annotations shown in this document.]
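Description:
EK0499 SFFV-mCherry-SGc(PPIB.s1)cSG-EGFP-(3xMS2) (FLP-IN) is a 6.7 kb mammalian expression plasmid built on a Flp-In-type backbone and designed to express an ADAR-editing-based RNA sensor directed against the PPIB transcript. In bacteria it is maintained through a high-copy ColE1/pUC origin and selected with ampicillin (AmpR under its own bla promoter). The backbone also carries remnants of a lac promoter/operator region, an f1 ori fragment and a bom fragment.

The payload is a single synthetic transcription unit driven by the spleen focus-forming virus (SFFV) LTR promoter and terminated by a bGH polyadenylation signal. It opens with mCherry, followed by an annotated F2A peptide fragment, then an unannotated stretch that by the construct name corresponds to the PPIB.s1 sensor segment and its flanking linker/cleavage elements, and finally EGFP. The region between EGFP and the poly(A) signal is also unannotated, and it presumably holds the three MS2 hairpins named in the title. In this kind of design, mCherry reports constitutive expression of the sensor RNA. Translation of the downstream EGFP depends on ADAR editing of the sensor when it pairs with its target RNA, so the green-to-red ratio reads out target detection. The record itself does not spell out the sensor's internal details, such as the editable stop codon.

Downstream of the cassette sits an FRT site immediately followed by a hygromycin resistance gene that has an SV40 poly(A) signal but no complete promoter of its own. This is the standard Flp-In arrangement: FLP-mediated integration into a genomic FRT landing pad supplies the promoter and activates HygR, which allows selection of single-copy stable lines. The plasmid can also be used for transient transfection.
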