Features (pLannotate 1.2.2; 20 found; start..end, strand, type, name):
    176..583     +  promoter       SFFV promoter: spleen focus-forming virus long terminal repeat (LTR) promoter
    597..1304    +  CDS            mCherry: mCherry is a basic (constitutively fluorescent) red fluorescent protein published in 2004, derived from Discosoma sp.. It is reported to be a very rapidly-maturing monomer with low acid sensitivity.
   1350..1408    +  CDS            F2A (fragment): 2A peptide from foot-and-mouth disease virus polyprotein Eukaryotic ribosomes fail to insert a peptide bond between the Gly and Pro residues, yielding separate polypeptides.
   1635..2348    +  CDS            EGFP: EGFP is a basic (constitutively fluorescent) green fluorescent protein published in 1996, derived from Aequorea victoria. It is reported to be a rapidly-maturing weak dimer with moderate acid sensitivity.
   2526..2750    +  polyA_signal   bGH poly(A) signal: bovine growth hormone polyadenylation signal
   2766..2789    +  polyA_signal   bGH poly(A) signal (fragment): bovine growth hormone polyadenylation signal
   2793..2814    +  promoter       SV40 promoter (fragment): SV40 enhancer and early promoter
   2835..3068    +  rep_origin     f1 ori (fragment) (sequence partly withheld): f1 bacteriophage origin of replication; arrow indicates direction of (+) strand synthesis
   3073..3120    +  protein_bind   FRT: FLP-mediated recombination occurs in the 8-bp core sequence TCTAGAAA (Turan and Bode, 2011). FLP recombinase from the Saccharomyces cerevisiae 2μ plasmid
   3128..4150    +  CDS            HygR: aminoglycoside phosphotransferase from E. coli; aph(4)-Ia; confers resistance to hygromycin
   4160..4285    +  CDS            ble (fragment): BLE_KLEPN - Experimental evidence at protein level: Swiss-Prot protein existence level 1. Binding protein with a strong affinity to the bleomycin family of antibiotics. Binds to CL990; an antimitotic-antibiotic compound. From Klebsiella pneumoniae.
   4280..4401    +  polyA_signal   SV40 poly(A) signal: SV40 polyadenylation signal
   4474..4490    -  protein_bind   lac operator: The lac repressor binds to the lac operator to inhibit transcription in E. coli. This inhibition can be relieved by adding lactose or isopropyl-β-D-thiogalactopyranoside (IPTG). lac repressor encoded by lacI
   4498..4528    -  promoter       lac promoter: promoter for the E. coli lac operon
   4543..4564    -  protein_bind   CAP binding site: CAP binding activates transcription in the presence of cAMP. E. coli catabolite activator protein
   4577..4669    -  CDS            lacI (fragment): lac repressor; lacI; The lac repressor binds to the lac operator to inhibit transcription in E. coli. This inhibition can be relieved by adding lactose or isopropyl-β-D-thiogalactopyranoside (IPTG).
   4852..5440    -  rep_origin     ori: high-copy-number ColE1/pMB1/pBR322/pUC origin of replication
   5611..6471    -  CDS            AmpR: β-lactamase; bla; confers resistance to ampicillin, carbenicillin, and related antibiotics
   6472..6576    -  promoter       AmpR promoter: bla
   6635..5       -  misc_feature   bom (fragment) (across the origin): basis of mobility region from pBR322
>Addgene plasmid #191183 | EK0499 SFFV-mCherry-SGc(PPIB.s1)cSG-EGFP-(3xMS2) (FLP-IN) | addgene full sequence | sequence record 375363 | Addgene NGS Result
AGTATCTGCTCCCTGCTTGTGTGTTGGAGGTCGCTGAGTAGTGCGCGAGCAAAATTTAAGCTACAACAAG
GCAAGGCTTGACCGACAATTGCCGATAAAATAAAAGATTTTATTTAGTCTCCAGAAAAAGGGGGGAATGA
AAGACCCCACCTGTAGGTTTGGCAAGCTAGCTGCAGTAACGCCATTTTGCAAGGCATGGAAAAATACCAA
ACCAAGAATAGAGAAGTTCAGATCAAGGGCGGGTACATGAAAATAGCTAACGTTGGGCCAAACAGGATAT
CTGCGGTGAGCAGTTTCGGCCCCGGCCCGGGGCCAAGAACAGATGGTCACCGCAGTTTCGGCCCCGGCCC
GAGGCCAAGAACAGATGGTCCCCAGATATGGCCCAACCCTCAGCAGTTTCTTAAGACCCATCAGATGTTT
CCAGGCTCCCCCAAGGACCTGAAATGACCCTGCGCCTTATTTGAATTAACCAATCAGCCTGCTTCTCGCT
TCTGTTCGCGCGCTTCTGCTTCCCGAGCTCTATAAAAGAGCTCACAACCCCTCACTCGGCGCGCCAGTCC
TCCGACAGACTGAGTCGCCCGGGAAGCTTCGCCACCATGGTGAGCAAGGGCGAGGAGGATAACATGGCCA
TCATCAAGGAGTTCATGCGCTTCAAGGTGCACATGGAGGGCTCCGTGAACGGCCACGAGTTCGAGATCGA
GGGCGAGGGCGAGGGCCGCCCCTACGAGGGCACCCAGACCGCCAAGCTGAAGGTGACCAAGGGTGGCCCC
CTGCCCTTCGCCTGGGACATCCTGTCCCCTCAGTTCATGTACGGCTCCAAGGCCTACGTGAAGCACCCCG
CCGACATTCCCGACTACTTGAAGCTGTCCTTCCCCGAGGGCTTCAAGTGGGAGCGCGTGATGAACTTCGA
GGACGGCGGCGTGGTGACCGTGACCCAGGACTCCTCCCTGCAGGACGGCGAGTTCATCTACAAGGTGAAG
CTGCGCGGCACCAACTTCCCCTCCGACGGCCCCGTAATGCAGAAGAAGACCATGGGCTGGGAGGCCTCCT
CCGAGCGGATGTACCCCGAGGACGGCGCCCTGAAGGGCGAGATCAAGCAGAGGCTGAAGCTGAAGGACGG
CGGCCACTACGACGCTGAGGTCAAGACCACCTACAAGGCCAAGAAGCCCGTGCAGCTGCCCGGCGCCTAC
AACGTCAACATCAAGTTGGACATCACCTCCCACAACGAGGACTACACCATCGTGGAACAGTACGAACGCG
CCGAGGGCCGCCACTCCACCGGCGGCATGGACGAGCTGTACAAGAGCGACGCGTTGGAAGCCAGACACAA
ACAGAAAATTGTGGCTCCGGTGAAACAGACTTTGAATTTTGACCTTCTGAAGCTGGCGGGAGACGTCGAG
TCCAACCCCGGTCCCGGTACCGGATCCCTCCACCAGATGCCAGCACCGGGGCCAGTGCAGCTCAGAGCCC
TGTAGCGGACTACAGGGCCTGCACAGACGGTCACTCAAAGAAAGATGACCGGTACTAGTGAGGCACGGCA
TAAGCAAAAGATCGTAGCCCCAGTAAAGCAAACACTCAACTTCGATCTACTCAAACTCGCAGGTGATGTG
GAATCTAATCCAGGACCCTCGAGTGTCTCAAAGGGCGAGGAACTTTTTACGGGCGTTGTTCCGATCCTCG
TCGAATTGGACGGGGACGTTAATGGGCATAAATTCTCAGTTAGTGGTGAGGGTGAGGGGGACGCGACATA
TGGGAAACTTACGCTGAAGTTCATATGTACCACCGGAAAATTGCCAGTGCCGTGGCCTACTCTCGTCACC
ACCCTGACATATGGTGTTCAGTGTTTTAGCCGGTATCCAGACCATATGAAACAGCACGATTTTTTTAAAT
CCGCTATGCCTGAAGGTTACGTACAGGAGCGAACGATATTTTTTAAAGACGACGGAAACTACAAAACTAG
AGCCGAGGTAAAATTCGAGGGTGACACTCTCGTGAACCGGATCGAACTGAAGGGCATAGATTTTAAGGAG
GATGGCAATATACTGGGCCACAAGCTCGAATACAACTATAATTCTCATAATGTCTATATCATGGCGGACA
AACAGAAAAACGGCATCAAGGTAAACTTTAAAATCCGACACAATATTGAGGACGGCTCTGTCCAGCTTGC
GGACCATTACCAACAGAACACGCCGATAGGGGATGGTCCAGTACTTCTCCCTGATAATCACTATTTGTCT
ACTCAGTCAGCTCTTAGCAAGGACCCAAACGAAAAACGGGATCACATGGTCCTTCTTGAGTTCGTCACTG
CGGCTGGGATAACACTCGGGATGGACGAACTGTATAAGTAGGCCGGAGGGCCCACGTACACCATCAGGGT
ACGTCTCAGACACCATCAGGGTCTGTCTGGTACAGCATCAGCGTACCATGGCCCGAACAAAAACTCATCT
CAGAAGAGGATCTGAATAGCGCCGTCGACCATCATCATAATCATCATTGAGTTTAAACCCGCTGATCAGC
CTCGACTGTGCCTTCTAGTTGCCAGCCATCTGTTGTTTGCCCCTCCCCCGTGCCTTCCTTGACCCTGGAA
GGTGCCACTCCCACTGTCCTTTCCTAATAAAATGAGGAAATTGCATCGCATTGTCTGAGTAGGTGTCATT
CTATTCTGGGGGGTGGGGTGGGGCAGGACAGCAAGGGGGAGGATTGGGAAGACAATAGCAGGCATGCTGG
GGATGCGGTGGGCTCTATGGAGATCTATCGATGTTCTGGGGATGCGGTGGGCTCTATGGCTTCTGAGGCG
GAAAGAACCAGCTGGGGCTCTAGGGGGTATCCCC
[124 nt withheld, positions 2835-2958]
C
[91 nt withheld, positions 2960-3050]
AGGGTGATGGTTCACGTACCTAGAAGTTCCTATTCCGAAGTTCCTATTCTCTAGAAAGTATAGGAACTTC
CTTGGCCAAAAAGCCTGAACTCACCGCGACGTCTGTCGAGAAGTTTCTGATCGAAAAGTTCGACAGCGTC
TCCGACCTGATGCAGCTCTCGGAGGGCGAAGAATCTCGTGCTTTCAGCTTCGATGTAGGAGGGCGTGGAT
ATGTCCTGCGGGTAAATAGCTGCGCCGATGGTTTCTACAAAGATCGTTATGTTTATCGGCACTTTGCATC
GGCCGCGCTCCCGATTCCGGAAGTGCTTGACATTGGGGAATTCAGCGAGAGCCTGACCTATTGCATCTCC
CGCCGTGCACAGGGTGTCACGTTGCAAGACCTGCCTGAAACCGAACTGCCCGCTGTTCTGCAGCCGGTCG
CGGAGGCCATGGATGCGATCGCTGCGGCCGATCTTAGCCAGACGAGCGGGTTCGGCCCATTCGGACCGCA
AGGAATCGGTCAATACACTACATGGCGTGATTTCATATGCGCGATTGCTGATCCCCATGTGTATCACTGG
CAAACTGTGATGGACGACACCGTCAGTGCGTCCGTCGCGCAGGCTCTCGATGAGCTGATGCTTTGGGCCG
AGGACTGCCCCGAAGTCCGGCACCTCGTGCACGCGGATTTCGGCTCCAACAATGTCCTGACGGACAATGG
CCGCATAACAGCGGTCATTGACTGGAGCGAGGCGATGTTCGGGGATTCCCAATACGAGGTCGCCAACATC
TTCTTCTGGAGGCCGTGGTTGGCTTGTATGGAGCAGCAGACGCGCTACTTCGAGCGGAGGCATCCGGAGC
TTGCAGGATCGCCGCGGCTCCGGGCGTATATGCTCCGCATTGGTCTTGACCAACTCTATCAGAGCTTGGT
TGACGGCAATTTCGATGATGCAGCTTGGGCGCAGGGTCGATGCGACGCAATCGTCCGATCCGGAGCCGGG
ACTGTCGGGCGTACACAAATCGCCCGCAGAAGCGCGGCCGTCTGGACCGATGGCTGTGTAGAAGTACTCG
CCGATAGTGGAAACCGACGCCCCAGCACTCGTCCGAGGGCAAAGGAATAGCACGTACTACGAGATTTCGA
TTCCACCGCCGCCTTCTATGAAAGGTTGGGCTTCGGAATCGTTTTCCGGGACGCCGGCTGGATGATCCTC
CAGCGCGGGGATCTCATGCTGGAGTTCTTCGCCCACCCCAACTTGTTTATTGCAGCTTATAATGGTTACA
AATAAAGCAATAGCATCACAAATTTCACAAATAAAGCATTTTTTTCACTGCATTCTAGTTGTGGTTTGTC
CAAACTCATCAATGTATCTTATCATGTCTGTATACCGTCGACCTCTAGCTAGAGCTTGGCGTAATCATGG
TCATAGCTGTTTCCTGTGTGAAATTGTTATCCGCTCACAATTCCACACAACATACGAGCCGGAAGCATAA
AGTGTAAAGCCTGGGGTGCCTAATGAGTGAGCTAACTCACATTAATTGCGTTGCGCTCACTGCCCGCTTT
CCAGTCGGGAAACCTGTCGTGCCAGCTGCATTAATGAATCGGCCAACGCGCGGGGAGAGGCGGTTTGCGT
ATTGGGCGCTCTTCCGCTTCCTCGCTCACTGACTCGCTGCGCTCGGTCGTTCGGCTGCGGCGAGCGGTAT
CAGCTCACTCAAAGGCGGTAATACGGTTATCCACAGAATCAGGGGATAACGCAGGAAAGAACATGTGAGC
AAAAGGCCAGCAAAAGGCCAGGAACCGTAAAAAGGCCGCGTTGCTGGCGTTTTTCCATAGGCTCCGCCCC
CCTGACGAGCATCACAAAAATCGACGCTCAAGTCAGAGGTGGCGAAACCCGACAGGACTATAAAGATACC
AGGCGTTTCCCCCTGGAAGCTCCCTCGTGCGCTCTCCTGTTCCGACCCTGCCGCTTACCGGATACCTGTC
CGCCTTTCTCCCTTCGGGAAGCGTGGCGCTTTCTCATAGCTCACGCTGTAGGTATCTCAGTTCGGTGTAG
GTCGTTCGCTCCAAGCTGGGCTGTGTGCACGAACCCCCCGTTCAGCCCGACCGCTGCGCCTTATCCGGTA
ACTATCGTCTTGAGTCCAACCCGGTAAGACACGACTTATCGCCACTGGCAGCAGCCACTGGTAACAGGAT
TAGCAGAGCGAGGTATGTAGGCGGTGCTACAGAGTTCTTGAAGTGGTGGCCTAACTACGGCTACACTAGA
AGAACAGTATTTGGTATCTGCGCTCTGCTGAAGCCAGTTACCTTCGGAAAAAGAGTTGGTAGCTCTTGAT
CCGGCAAACAAACCACCGCTGGTAGCGGTGGTTTTTTTGTTTGCAAGCAGCAGATTACGCGCAGAAAAAA
AGGATCTCAAGAAGATCCTTTGATCTTTTCTACGGGGTCTGACGCTCAGTGGAACGAAAACTCACGTTAA
GGGATTTTGGTCATGAGATTATCAAAAAGGATCTTCACCTAGATCCTTTTAAATTAAAAATGAAGTTTTA
AATCAATCTAAAGTATATATGAGTAAACTTGGTCTGACAGTTACCAATGCTTAATCAGTGAGGCACCTAT
CTCAGCGATCTGTCTATTTCGTTCATCCATAGTTGCCTGACTCCCCGTCGTGTAGATAACTACGATACGG
GAGGGCTTACCATCTGGCCCCAGTGCTGCAATGATACCGCGAGACCCACGCTCACCGGCTCCAGATTTAT
CAGCAATAAACCAGCCAGCCGGAAGGGCCGAGCGCAGAAGTGGTCCTGCAACTTTATCCGCCTCCATCCA
GTCTATTAATTGTTGCCGGGAAGCTAGAGTAAGTAGTTCGCCAGTTAATAGTTTGCGCAACGTTGTTGCC
ATTGCTACAGGCATCGTGGTGTCACGCTCGTCGTTTGGTATGGCTTCATTCAGCTCCGGTTCCCAACGAT
CAAGGCGAGTTACATGATCCCCCATGTTGTGCAAAAAAGCGGTTAGCTCCTTCGGTCCTCCGATCGTTGT
CAGAAGTAAGTTGGCCGCAGTGTTATCACTCATGGTTATGGCAGCACTGCATAATTCTCTTACTGTCATG
CCATCCGTAAGATGCTTTTCTGTGACTGGTGAGTACTCAACCAAGTCATTCTGAGAATAGTGTATGCGGC
GACCGAGTTGCTCTTGCCCGGCGTCAATACGGGATAATACCGCGCCACATAGCAGAACTTTAAAAGTGCT
CATCATTGGAAAACGTTCTTCGGGGCGAAAACTCTCAAGGATCTTACCGCTGTTGAGATCCAGTTCGATG
TAACCCACTCGTGCACCCAACTGATCTTCAGCATCTTTTACTTTCACCAGCGTTTCTGGGTGAGCAAAAA
CAGGAAGGCAAAATGCCGCAAAAAAGGGAATAAGGGCGACACGGAAATGTTGAATACTCATACTCTTCCT
TTTTCAATATTATTGAAGCATTTATCAGGGTTATTGTCTCATGAGCGGATACATATTTGAATGTATTTAG
AAAAATAAACAAATAGGGGTTCCGCGCACATTTCCCCGAAAAGTGCCACCTGACGTCGACGGATCGGGAG
ATCTCCCGATCCCCTATGGTGCACTCTCAGTACAATCTGCTCTGATGCCGCATAGTTAAGCC
